>Addgene plasmid #199143 | RB815 | addgene full sequence | sequence record 392163 | Addgene NGS Result
TCGCGCGTTTCGGTGATGACGGTGAAAACCTCTGACACATGCAGCTCCCGGAGACGGTCACAGCTTGTCT
GTAAGCGGATGCCGGGAGCAGACAAGCCCGTCAGGGCGCGTCAGCGGGTGTTGGCGGGTGTCGGGGCTGG
CTTAACTATGCGGCATCAGAGCAGATTGTACTGAGAGTGCACCATAGATCACGACATTACTATATATATA
ATATAGGAAGCATTTAATAGAACAGCATCGTAATATATGTGTACTTTGCAGTTATGACGCCAGATGGCAG
TAGTGGAAGATATTCTTTATTGAAAAATAGCTTGTCACCTTACGTACAATCTTGATCCGGAGCTTTTCTT
TTTTTGCCGATTAAGAATTAATTCGGTCGAAAAAAGAAAAGGAGAGGGCCAAGAGGGAGGGCATTGGTGA
CTATTGAGCACGTGAGTATACGTGATTAAGCACACAAAGGCAGCTTGGAGTATGTCTGTTATTAATTTCA
CAGGTAGTTCTGGTCCATTGGTGAAAGTTTGCGGCTTGCAGAGCACAGAGGCCGCAGAATGTGCTCTAGA
TTCCGATGCTGACTTGCTGGGTATTATATGTGTGCCCAATAGAAAGAGAACAATTGACCCGGTTATTGCA
AGGAAAATTTCAAGTCTTGTAAAAGCATATAAAAATAGTTCAGGCACTCCGAAATACTTGGTTGGCGTGT
TTCGTAATCAACCTAAGGAGGATGTTTTGGCTCTGGTCAATGATTACGGCATTGATATCGTCCAACTGCA
TGGAGATGAGTCGTGGCAAGAATACCAAGAGTTCCTCGGTTTGCCAGTTATTAAAAGACTCGTATTTCCA
AAAGACTGCAACATACTACTCAGTGCAGCTTCACAGAAACCTCATTCGTTTATTCCCTTGTTTGATTCAG
AAGCAGGTGGGACAGGTGAACTTTTGGATTGGAACTCGATTTCTGACTGGGTTGGAAGGCAAGAGAGCCC
CGAAAGCTTACATTTTATGTTAGCTGGTGGACTGACGCCAGAAAATGTTGGTGATGCGCTTAGATTAAAT
GGCGTTATTGGTGTTGATGTAAGCGGAGGTGTGGAGACAAATGGTGTAAAAGACTCTAACAAAATAGCAA
ATTTCGTCAAAAATGCTAAGAAATAGGTTATTACTGAGTAGTATTTATTTAAGTATTGTTTGTGCACTTG
CCGATCTATGCGGTGTGAAATACCGCACAGATGCGTAAGGAGAAAATACCGCATCAGGAAATTGTAAGCG
TTAATATTTTGTTAAAATTCGCGTTAAATTTTTGTTAAATCAGCTCATTTTTTAACCAATAGGCCGAAAT
CGGCAAAATCCCTTATAAATCAAAAGAATAGACCGAGATAGGGT
[37 nt withheld, positions 1375-1411]
AAAGAACGTGGACTCCAACGTCAAAGG
[49 nt withheld, positions 1439-1487]
T
[87 nt withheld, positions 1489-1575]
GGCCGGCTAGGCCTTAACCCACTGAATTCTACATCGAACAAGAGAAACCTTTTTTTTTACTTTTTTCAAA
CTTGAACAAAGAAAAGAAAAAGAAAAAGAAAAAGCAATCACAGCTTATTAACGATTCGTGTTTAAATAAT
CAATTGAAAGGAAAATAGAAGATTTTTGAAAAAAAGTTATTGGTATTTATTAACTTAATATATCAGTAAC
ATCAAGAGAAAGAAACTGAATTATAAACAGAGTATGTGAAGCAATTGCAATTGCAATTATTAGAGATCCA
GAAAACTGAATTGTGCTTGAATACCACTTGTTTACCGGCG
[124 nt withheld, positions 1896-2019]
CCATTCGCCATTCAGGCTGCGCAACTGTTGGGAAGGGCGATCGGTGCGGGCCTCTTCGCTATTACGCCAG
CTGGCGAAAGGGGGATGTGCTGCAAGGCGATTAAGTTGGGTAACGCCAGGGTTTTCCCAGTCACGACGTT
GTAAAACGACGGCCAGTGAATTGTAATACGACTCACTATAGGGCGAATTGGGTACCGAATTCGAGCTCGT
TTAAACGTCGACACTGGATGGCGGCGTTAGTATCGAATCGACAGCAGTATAGCGACCAGCATTCACATAC
GATTGACGCATGATATTACTTTCTGCGCACTTAACTTCGCATCTGGGCAGATGATGTCGAGGCGAAAAAA
AATATAAATCACGCTAACATTTGATTAAAATAGAACAACTACAATATAAAAAAACTATACAAATGACAAG
TTCTTGAAAACAAGAATCTTTTTATTGTCAGTACTGACTCGAGTTATTATGGACATGGCATAGACATATA
CAAAGCTTGTTCACCATCGGAAGCAGTACCATCGTATAAAGCAGTATCCAAACCACACAAAGTGAAACCC
ATTCTTCTATAAGCATGAATAGCTGGAGCATTAACATTGGTAACTTCCAACCACAAATGACCAGCACCTC
TTTCTCTGGCGAATTCAGTAGCCAAACCCATCAAAGCTCTACCAACACCATGACCTCTATGTTCTGGAGC
AACTTCAATATCTTCAACAGTCAATCTTCTGTTCCAACCAGAATAAGAAACAACAACGAAACCAGCCAAA
TCACCATCATCACCATAAGCAACGAAAGTTCTAGAATCTGGATCACCATCTTCACCAGCATCGGATTCAT
CATCGGATTCATCATCTGGGAAAACCTTAGTCAATGGTGGATCAACTGGAACTTCTCTCAAAGTGAAACC
ATCACCAGTAGCAGTAACTCTAAAAACAGTATCGGTAGTGAAAGAACCATCCAAAGCTTCAATAGCTTCA
GCATCACCTGGAACAGAAGTTCTGTATCTATAAGCAGTATCATCCAAAGTAGTAGACATAATTGTAGGAT
CCGGTTGTTTATGTTCGGATGTGATGTGAGAACTGTATCCTAGCAAGATTTTAAAAGGAAGTATATGAAA
GAAGAACCTCAGTGGCAAATCCTAACCTTTTATATTTCTCTACAGGGGCGCGGCGTGGGGACAATTCAAC
GCGTCTGTGAGGGGAGCGTTTCCCTGCTCGCAGGTCTGCAGCGAGGAGCCGTAATTTTTGCTTCGCGCCG
TGCGGCCATCAAAATGTATGGACGCAAATGATTATACATGGGGATGTATGGGCTAAATGTACGGGCGACA
GTCACATCATGCCCCTGAGCTGCGCACGTCAAGACTGTCAAGGAGGGTATTCTGGGCCTCCATGTCGCTG
GCCGGGTGACCCGGCGGGGACGAGGCAAGCTTGATATCCCGCGGTGGAGCTCCAGCTTTTGTTCCCTTTA
GTGAGGGTTAATTTCGAGCTTGGCGTAATCATGGTCATAGCTGTTTCCTGTGTGAAATTGTTATCCGCTC
ACAATTCCACATGGCGGCCGCTCTAGAACTAGTGATGTCCACGAGGTCTCTCCTATGCACTGATTCCAGA
TGTCGACCTGCAGCGTACGATCGATACCGTCGACCTCGAGGGGGGGCCGGAAGGACGATGAAGGAGAGAA
AGTAGTAAGACAATATGACTTTGGACAGACATGAGATAAAAGTTTTAAAGGACAAGAAAAGGTTCGGGTT
AAAAGATGAGTATTGTATTTTTTCAAAATATCAATGCTTTTTCTGTTCTTGGGTTAGTGGTACCACCATT
GGTGATAAAACCTTTGGGGAGCCTCCTCCGAGCTTTCTCTTTGTTACTTTTTTTCTCAACTGATACTTGT
CATTCTTACTACAATTACAGGCCTAGCCGGCCCAACATAGGAGCCGGAAGCATAAAGTGTAAAGCCTGGG
GTGCCTAATGAGTGAGCTAACTCACATTAATTGCGTTGCGCTCACTGCCCGCTTTCCAGTCGGGAAACCT
GTCGTGCCAGCTGCATTAATGAATCGGCCAACGCGCGGGGAGAGGCGGTTTGCGTATTGGGCGCTCTTCC
GCTTCCTCGCTCACTGACTCGCTGCGCTCGGTCGTTCGGCTGCGGCGAGCGGTATCAGCTCACTCAAAGG
CGGTAATACGGTTATCCACAGAATCAGGGGATAACGCAGGAAAGAACATGTGAGCAAAAGGCCAGCAAAA
GGCCAGGAACCGTAAAAAGGCCGCGTTGCTGGCGTTTTTCCATAGGCTCCGCCCCCCTGACGAGCATCAC
AAAAATCGACGCTCAAGTCAGAGGTGGCGAAACCCGACAGGACTATAAAGATACCAGGCGTTTCCCCCTG
GAAGCTCCCTCGTGCGCTCTCCTGTTCCGACCCTGCCGCTTACCGGATACCTGTCCGCCTTTCTCCCTTC
GGGAAGCGTGGCGCTTTCTCATAGCTCACGCTGTAGGTATCTCAGTTCGGTGTAGGTCGTTCGCTCCAAG
CTGGGCTGTGTGCACGAACCCCCCGTTCAGCCCGACCGCTGCGCCTTATCCGGTAACTATCGTCTTGAGT
CCAACCCGGTAAGACACGACTTATCGCCACTGGCAGCAGCCACTGGTAACAGGATTAGCAGAGCGAGGTA
TGTAGGCGGTGCTACAGAGTTCTTGAAGTGGTGGCCTAACTACGGCTACACTAGAAGAACAGTATTTGGT
ATCTGCGCTCTGCTGAAGCCAGTTACCTTCGGAAAAAGAGTTGGTAGCTCTTGATCCGGCAAACAAACCA
CCGCTGGTAGCGGTGGTTTTTTTGTTTGCAAGCAGCAGATTACGCGCAGAAAAAAAGGATCTCAAGAAGA
TCCTTTGATCTTTTCTACGGGGTCTGACGCTCAGTGGAACGAAAACTCACGTTAAGGGATTTTGGTCATG
AGATTATCAAAAAGGATCTTCACCTAGATCCTTTTAAATTAAAAATGAAGTTTTAAATCAATCTAAAGTA
TATATGAGTAAACTTGGTCTGACAGTTACCAATGCTTAATCAGTGAGGCACCTATCTCAGCGATCTGTCT
ATTTCGTTCATCCATAGTTGCCTGACTCCCCGTCGTGTAGATAACTACGATACGGGAGGGCTTACCATCT
GGCCCCAGTGCTGCAATGATACCGCGAGACCCACGCTCACCGGCTCCAGATTTATCAGCAATAAACCAGC
CAGCCGGAAGGGCCGAGCGCAGAAGTGGTCCTGCAACTTTATCCGCCTCCATCCAGTCTATTAATTGTTG
CCGGGAAGCTAGAGTAAGTAGTTCGCCAGTTAATAGTTTGCGCAACGTTGTTGCCATTGCTACAGGCATC
GTGGTGTCACGCTCGTCGTTTGGTATGGCTTCATTCAGCTCCGGTTCCCAACGATCAAGGCGAGTTACAT
GATCCCCCATGTTGTGCAAAAAAGCGGTTAGCTCCTTCGGTCCTCCGATCGTTGTCAGAAGTAAGTTGGC
CGCAGTGTTATCACTCATGGTTATGGCAGCACTGCATAATTCTCTTACTGTCATGCCATCCGTAAGATGC
TTTTCTGTGACTGGTGAGTACTCAACCAAGTCATTCTGAGAATAGTGTATGCGGCGACCGAGTTGCTCTT
GCCCGGCGTCAATACGGGATAATACCGCGCCACATAGCAGAACTTTAAAAGTGCTCATCATTGGAAAACG
TTCTTCGGGGCGAAAACTCTCAAGGATCTTACCGCTGTTGAGATCCAGTTCGATGTAACCCACTCGTGCA
CCCAACTGATCTTCAGCATCTTTTACTTTCACCAGCGTTTCTGGGTGAGCAAAAACAGGAAGGCAAAATG
CCGCAAAAAAGGGAATAAGGGCGACACGGAAATGTTGAATACTCATACTCTTCCTTTTTCAATATTATTG
AAGCATTTATCAGGGTTATTGTCTCATGAGCGGATACATATTTGAATGTATTTAGAAAAATAAACAAATA
GGGGTTCCGCGCACATTTCCCCGAAAAGTGCCACCTGGGTCCTTTTCATCACGTGCTATAAAAATAATTA
TAATTTAAATTTTTTAATATAAATATATAAATTAAAAATAGAAAGTAAAAAAAGAAATTAAAGAAAAAAT
AGTTTTTGTTTTCCGAAGATGTAAAAGACTCTAGGGGGATCGCCAACAAATACTACCTTTTATCTTGCTC
TTCCTGCTCTCAGGTATTAATGCCGAATTGTTTCATCTTGTCTGTGTAGAAGACCACACACGAAAATCCT
GTGATTTTACATTTTACTTATCGTTAATCGAATGTATATCTATTTAATCTGCTTTTCTTGTCTAATAAAT
ATATATGTAAAGTACGCTTTTTGTTGAAATTTTTTAAACCTTTGTTTATTTTTTTTTCTTCATTCCGTAA
CTCTTCTACCTTCTTTATTTACTTTCTAAAATCCAAATACAAAACATAAAAATAAATAAACACAGAGTAA
ATTCCCAAATTATTCCATCATTAAAAGATACGAGGCGCGTGTAAGTTACAGGCAAGCGATCCGTCTAAGA
AACCATTATTATCATGACATTAACCTATAAAAATAGGCGTATCACGAGGCCCTTTCGTC
Features (pLannotate 1.2.2; 23 found; start..end, strand, type, name):
    137..186     +  misc_feature   bom (fragment): basis of mobility region from pBR322
    324..471     +  promoter       TRP1 promoter: S. cerevisiae TRP1
    472..1146    +  CDS            TRP1: phosphoribosylanthranilate isomerase, required for tryptophan biosynthesis; S. cerevisiae TRP1; yeast auxotrophic marker
   1197..1248    +  misc_feature   bom (fragment): basis of mobility region from pBR322
   1249..1576    -  rep_origin     M13 ori (fragment) (sequence partly withheld): M13 bacteriophage origin of replication; arrow indicates direction of (+) strand synthesis
   1890..2019    -  rep_origin     f1 ori (fragment) (sequence partly withheld): f1 bacteriophage origin of replication; arrow indicates direction of (+) strand synthesis
   2023..2180    -  CDS            lacZα (fragment): LacZα fragment of β-galactosidase; lacZ fragment
   2183..2201    +  promoter       T7 promoter: promoter for bacteriophage T7 RNA polymerase
   2274..2471    -  terminator     TEF terminator: Ashbya gossypii TEF terminator
   2489..3058    -  CDS            sta: STA_STRLA - Experimental evidence at protein level: Swiss-Prot protein existence level 1. Involved in resistance to streptothricin, a broad-spectrum antibiotic produced by streptomycetes. Detoxifies streptothricin via acetylation of the beta amino group of the first beta-lysyl moiety of streptothricin. From Streptomyces lavendulae.
   3072..3415    -  promoter       TEF promoter: Ashbya gossypii TEF promoter
   3484..3502    -  promoter       T3 promoter: promoter for bacteriophage T3 RNA polymerase
   3547..3563    -  protein_bind   lac operator: The lac repressor binds to the lac operator to inhibit transcription in E. coli. This inhibition can be relieved by adding lactose or isopropyl-β-D-thiogalactopyranoside (IPTG). lac repressor encoded by lacI
   3571..3593    +  misc_feature   MCS (fragment): pBluescript multiple cloning site
   3649..3677    +  misc_feature   MCS (fragment): pBluescript multiple cloning site
   3942..3972    -  promoter       lac promoter: promoter for the E. coli lac operon
   3987..4008    -  protein_bind   CAP binding site: CAP binding activates transcription in the presence of cAMP. E. coli catabolite activator protein
   4021..4113    -  CDS            lacI (fragment): lac repressor; lacI; The lac repressor binds to the lac operator to inhibit transcription in E. coli. This inhibition can be relieved by adding lactose or isopropyl-β-D-thiogalactopyranoside (IPTG).
   4296..4884    -  rep_origin     ori: high-copy-number ColE1/pMB1/pBR322/pUC origin of replication
   5055..5915    -  CDS            AmpR: β-lactamase; bla; confers resistance to ampicillin, carbenicillin, and related antibiotics
   5916..6020    -  promoter       AmpR promoter: bla
   6057..6560    +  misc_feature   CEN/ARS: S. cerevisiae CEN6 centromere fused to an autonomously replicating sequence
   6628..35      +  CDS            rop (fragment) (across the origin): Rop protein, which maintains plasmids at low copy number; rop
