[The description below was written by a language model from this plasmid's Addgene catalogue record and pLannotate feature annotations shown in this document.]
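Description:
RB815 is an integrating barcoding plasmid for Candida albicans built on the pRS314 yeast shuttle backbone. It is propagated in E. coli as a high-copy plasmid through a ColE1/pUC-type origin and is selected with ampicillin via the β-lactamase gene and its native promoter. The backbone retains the usual pRS314 elements: the S. cerevisiae TRP1 promoter and coding sequence, a CEN6/ARS segment for centromeric maintenance in budding yeast, fragments of the f1/M13 phage origin, and remnants of the pBluescript-style lacZα/multiple cloning site region flanked by T7 and T3 promoters. These S. cerevisiae parts come with the vector and are not part of the stated use in Candida.

The functional payload has two parts. A nourseothricin resistance cassette, consisting of a streptothricin acetyltransferase coding sequence between the Ashbya gossypii TEF promoter and TEF terminator, provides dominant drug selection of transformants. The recorded insert is a synthetic 100 bp barcoding cassette cloned between SpeI and ClaI sites. It is not called out as a named feature in the annotation, and neither are any Neut5 homology sequences, although several stretches around the cloning region are unannotated. According to the record, the plasmid is linearised with NgoMIV and transformed into Candida strains, where the cassette integrates at the Neut5 locus and marks the strain with a unique DNA barcode. Such tagging lets individual strains be distinguished and tracked. The associated work concerns aneuploidy, gene dosage, filamentation and host colonization in C. albicans.
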