Addgene plasmid #199143: RB815
Purpose: This plasmid contains a barcoding cassette which gets integrated at Neut5 locus in Candida albicans genome
Depositing lab: Richard Bennett. Depositing organization: Brown University. Publication: Aneuploidy and gene dosage regulate filamentation and host colonization by Candida albicans. Kakade P, Sircaik S, Maufrais C, Ene IV, Bennett RJ. Proc Natl Acad Sci U S A. 2023 Mar 14;120(11):e2218163120. doi: 10.1073/pnas.2218163120. Epub 2023 Mar 9. PubMed 36893271.
Backbone
  Vector backbone: pRS314
  Backbone manufacturer: ATCC
  Backbone size w/o insert (bp): 6599
  Vector type: Yeast Expression
  Selectable markers: Nourseothricin
Growth in bacteria
  Bacterial resistance: Ampicillin, 100 μg/mL
  Growth temperature: 37°C
  Growth strain: DH5alpha
  Copy number: High Copy
Gene/Insert
  Gene/Insert name: 100 bp barcoding cassette
  Species: Synthetic
  Insert size (bp): 100
  Cloning method: Restriction Enzyme; 5′ cloning site SpeI (unknown if destroyed); 3′ cloning site ClaI (unknown if destroyed)
  Sequencing primers: 5′ GTGCCGTAAAGCACTAAATCGG; 3′ GTTACCTCACTCATTAGGCACCCC
Terms and licenses: Academic/Nonprofit Terms; Industry Terms: Not Available to Industry
Depositor comments: After restriction digestion with NgoMIV, this plasmid can be used to transform Candida strains which would barcode it with unique DNA barcodes
How to cite: RB815 was a gift from Richard Bennett (Addgene plasmid # 199143 ; http://n2t.net/addgene:199143 ; RRID:Addgene_199143)
