>Addgene plasmid #199143 | RB815 | depositor partial sequence | sequence record 385648 | Barcoding cassette containing BC23 cloned in pDIS3 at SpeI_ClaI sites by CPEC method
TGGCGGCCGCTCTAGAACTAGTGATGTCCACGAGGTCTCTCCTATGCACTGATTCCAGATGTCGACCTGC
AGCGTACGATCGATACCGTCGACCTCGAGG
